>Addgene plasmid #140387 | pJBL717 | depositor full sequence | sequence record 272391 | pJBL717 sequence 5720 bps
TGGCGAATGGG
[124 nt withheld, positions 12-135]
C
[91 nt withheld, positions 137-227]
A
[49 nt withheld, positions 229-277]
CCTTTGACGTTGGAGTCCACGTTCTTT
[37 nt withheld, positions 305-341]
ACCCTATCTCGGTCTATTCTTTTGATTTATAAGGGATTTTGCCGATTTCGGCCTATTGGTTAAAAAATGA
GCTGATTTAACAAAAATTTAACGCGAATTTTAACAAAATATTAACGTTTACAATTTCAGGTGGCACTTTT
CGGGGAAATGTGCGCGGAACCCCTATTTGTTTATTTTTCTAAATACATTCAAATATGTATCCGCTCATGA
ATTAATTCTTAGAAAAACTCATCGAGCATCAAATGAAACTGCAATTTATTCATATCAGGATTATCAATAC
CATATTTTTGAAAAAGCCGTTTCTGTAATGAAGGAGAAAACTCACCGAGGCAGTTCCATAGGATGGCAAG
ATCCTGGTATCGGTCTGCGATTCCGACTCGTCCAACATCAATACAACCTATTAATTTCCCCTCGTCAAAA
ATAAGGTTATCAAGTGAGAAATCACCATGAGTGACGACTGAATCCGGTGAGAATGGCAAAAGTTTATGCA
TTTCTTTCCAGACTTGTTCAACAGGCCAGCCATTACGCTCGTCATCAAAATCACTCGCATCAACCAAACC
GTTATTCATTCGTGATTGCGCCTGAGCGAGACGAAATACGCGATCGCTGTTAAAAGGACAATTACAAACA
GGAATCGAATGCAACCGGCGCAGGAACACTGCCAGCGCATCAACAATATTTTCACCTGAATCAGGATATT
CTTCTAATACCTGGAATGCTGTTTTCCCGGGGATCGCAGTGGTGAGTAACCATGCATCATCAGGAGTACG
GATAAAATGCTTGATGGTCGGAAGAGGCATAAATTCCGTCAGCCAGTTTAGTCTGACCATCTCATCTGTA
ACATCATTGGCAACGCTACCTTTGCCATGTTTCAGAAACAACTCTGGCGCATCGGGCTTCCCATACAATC
GATAGATTGTCGCACCTGATTGCCCGACATTATCGCGAGCCCATTTATACCCATATAAATCAGCATCCAT
GTTGGAATTTAATCGCGGCCTAGAGCAAGACGTTTCCCGTTGAATATGGCTCATAACACCCCTTGTATTA
CTGTTTATGTAAGCAGACAGTTTTATTGTTCATGACCAAAATCCCTTAACGTGAGTTTTCGTTCCACTGA
GCGTCAGACCCCGTAGAAAAGATCAAAGGATCTTCTTGAGATCCTTTTTTTCTGCGCGTAATCTGCTGCT
TGCAAACAAAAAAACCACCGCTACCAGCGGTGGTTTGTTTGCCGGATCAAGAGCTACCAACTCTTTTTCC
GAAGGTAACTGGCTTCAGCAGAGCGCAGATACCAAATACTGTCCTTCTAGTGTAGCCGTAGTTAGGCCAC
CACTTCAAGAACTCTGTAGCACCGCCTACATACCTCGCTCTGCTAATCCTGTTACCAGTGGCTGCTGCCA
GTGGCGATAAGTCGTGTCTTACCGGGTTGGACTCAAGACGATAGTTACCGGATAAGGCGCAGCGGTCGGG
CTGAACGGGGGGTTCGTGCACACAGCCCAGCTTGGAGCGAACGACCTACACCGAACTGAGATACCTACAG
CGTGAGCTATGAGAAAGCGCCACGCTTCCCGAAGGGAGAAAGGCGGACAGGTATCCGGTAAGCGGCAGGG
TCGGAACAGGAGAGCGCACGAGGGAGCTTCCAGGGGGAAACGCCTGGTATCTTTATAGTCCTGTCGGGTT
TCGCCACCTCTGACTTGAGCGTCGATTTTTGTGATGCTCGTCAGGGGGGCGGAGCCTATGGAAAAACGCC
AGCAACGCGGCCTTTTTACGGTTCCTGGCCTTTTGCTGGCCTTTTGCTCACATGTTCTTTCCTGCGTTAT
CCCCTGATTCTGTGGATAACCGTATTACCGCCTTTGAGTGAGCTGATACCGCTCGCCGCAGCCGAACGAC
CGAGCGCAGCGAGTCAGTGAGCGAGGAAGCGGAAGAGCGCCTGATGCGGTATTTTCTCCTTACGCATCTG
TGCGGTATTTCACACCGCATATATGGTGCACTCTCAGTACAATCTGCTCTGATGCCGCATAGTTAAGCCA
GTATACACTCCGCTATCGCTACGTGACTGGGTCATGGCTGCGCCCCGACACCCGCCAACACCCGCTGACG
CGCCCTGACGGGCTTGTCTGCTCCCGGCATCCGCTTACAGACAAGCTGTGACCGTCTCCGGGAGCTGCAT
GTGTCAGAGGTTTTCACCGTCATCACCGAAACGCGCGAGGCAGCTGCGGTAAAGCTCATCAGCGTGGTCG
TGAAGCGATTCACAGATGTCTGCCTGTTCATCCGCGTCCAGCTCGTTGAGTTTCTCCAGAAGCGTTAATG
TCTGGCTTCTGATAAAGCGGGCCATGTTAAGGGCGGTTTTTTCCTGTTTGGTCACTGATGCCTCCGTGTA
AGGGGGATTTCTGTTCATGGGGGTAATGATACCGATGAAACGAGAGAGGATGCTCACGATACGGGTTACT
GATGATGAACATGCCCGGTTACTGGAACGTTGTGAGGGTAAACAACTGGCGGTATGGATGCGGCGGGACC
AGAGAAAAATCACTCAGGGTCAATGCCAGCGCTTCGTTAATACAGATGTAGGTGTTCCACAGGGTAGCCA
GCAGCATCCTGCGATGCAGATCCGGAACATAATGGTGCAGGGCGCTGACTTCCGCGTTTCCAGACTTTAC
GAAACACGGAAACCGAAGACCATTCATGTTGTTGCTCAGGTCGCAGACGTTTTGCAGCAGCAGTCGCTTC
ACGTTCGCTCGCGTATCGGTGATTCATTCTGCTAACCAGTAAGGCAACCCCGCCAGCCTAGCCGGGTCCT
CAACGACAGGAGCACGATCATGCGCACCCGTGGGGCCGCCATGCCGGCGATAATGGCCTGCTTCTCGCCG
AAACGTTTGGTGGCGGGACCAGTGACGAAGGCTTGAGCGAGGGCGTGCAAGATTCCGAATACCGCAAGCG
ACAGGCCGATCATCGTCGCGCTCCAGCGAAAGCGGTCCTCGCCGAAAATGACCCAGAGCGCTGCCGGCAC
CTGTCCTACGAGTTGCATGATAAAGAAGACAGTCATAAGTGCGGCGACGATAGTCATGCCCCGCGCCCAC
CGGAAGGAGCTGACTGGGTTGAAGGCTCTCAAGGGCATCGGTCGAGATCCCGGTGCCTAATGAGTGAGCT
AACTTACATTAATTGCGTTGCGCTCACTGCCCGCTTTCCAGTCGGGAAACCTGTCGTGCCAGCTGCATTA
ATGAATCGGCCAACGCGCGGGGAGAGGCGGTTTGCGTATTGGGCGCCAGGGTGGTTTTTCTTTTCACCAG
TGAGACGGGCAACAGCTGATTGCCCTTCACCGCCTGGCCCTGAGAGAGTTGCAGCAAGCGGTCCACGCTG
GTTTGCCCCAGCAGGCGAAAATCCTGTTTGATGGTGGTTAACGGCGGGATATAACATGAGCTGTCTTCGG
TATCGTCGTATCCCACTACCGAGATATCCGCACCAACGCGCAGCCCGGACTCGGTAATGGCGCGCATTGC
GCCCAGCGCCATCTGATCGTTGGCAACCAGCATCGCAGTGGGAACGATGCCCTCATTCAGCATTTGCATG
GTTTGTTGAAAACCGGACATGGCACTCCAGTCGCCTTCCCGTTCCGCTATCGGCTGAATTTGATTGCGAG
TGAGATATTTATGCCAGCCAGCCAGACGCAGACGCGCCGAGACAGAACTTAATGGGCCCGCTAACAGCGC
GATTTGCTGGTGACCCAATGCGACCAGATGCTCCACGCCCAGTCGCGTACCGTCTTCATGGGAGAAAATA
ATACTGTTGATGGGTGTCTGGTCAGAGACATCAAGAAATAACGCCGGAACATTAGTGCAGGCAGCTTCCA
CAGCAATGGCATCCTGGTCATCCAGCGGATAGTTAATGATCAGCCCACTGACGCGTTGCGCGAGAAGATT
GTGCACCGCCGCTTTACAGGCTTCGACGCCGCTTCGTTCTACCATCGACACCACCACGCTGGCACCCAGT
TGATCGGCGCGAGATTTAATCGCCGCGACAATTTGCGACGGCGCGTGCAGGGCCAGACTGGAGGTGGCAA
CGCCAATCAGCAACGACTGTTTGCCCGCCAGTTGTTGTGCCACGCGGTTGGGAATGTAATTCAGCTCCGC
CATCGCCGCTTCCACTTTTTCCCGCGTTTTCGCAGAAACGTGGCTGGCCTGGTTCACCACGCGGGAAACG
GTCTGATAAGAGACACCGGCATACTCTGCGACATCGTATAACGTTACTGGTTTCACATTCACCACCCTGA
ATTGACTCTCTTCCGGGCGCTATCATGCCATACCGCGAAAGGTTTTGCGCCATTCGATGGTGTCCGGGAT
CTCGACGCTCTCCCTTATGCGACTCCTGCATTAGGAAGCAGCCCAGTAGTAGGTTGAGGCCGTTGAGCAC
CGCCGCCGCAAGGAATGGTGCATGCAAGGAGATGGCGCCCAACAGTCCCCCGGCCACGGGGCCTGCCACC
ATACCCACGCCGAAACAAGCGCTCATGAGCCCGAAGTGGCGAGCCCGATCTTCCCCATCGGTGATGTCGG
CGATATAGGCGCCAGCAACCGCACCTGTGGCGCCGGTGATGCCGGCCACGATGCGTCCGGCGTAGAGGAT
CGAGATCTCGATCCCGCGAAATTAATACGACTCACTATAGGGGAATTGTGAGCGGATAACAATTCCCCTC
TAGAAATAATTTTGTTTAACTTTAAGAAGGAGATATACCATGACCAACTCGGCCTTGCCCAACGCTGCTT
CCGACTCGGCAAGTTCCCCCCCATTTTTTCCTCGTCTGGAAGTAGAAACCTTTCCAGGGCATGGTATCCG
TCGTCTTCAGCAGGTCGCGGTCGCTGTGTTCTCCCAAGCCACGGAGGCTTGGGGTGTTACGCCCCTTCAA
TTTGCCGTATTACAAAAACTGGTACATCTTCCAGGAATCGACCAGCGTACCTTGTCAATGGAAGTTGGTT
TCGACAAATCTACGATCGGGGGTGTCATTGACCGCCTGGAGGCACGTGGTCTTCTTTTACGTCAACACAC
CGCGAAAGATCGCCGTGTCCGCTTGCTTTCCCTTACTCCAGAGGGACAGGCATTACTTGCAGACGCCGGT
CCGTCAGTCCTTCAAGCACAACAACAGATGCTTGACCCTCTGAGTGAGACCGAGCGCGAACTGTTCACCC
AGCTTATGCGTAAGGTTATCGAACATCACGAGCAGCTTGATCCAGAAGCGCAAACGCCCGCAGGAGAAAA
CCTGTATTTCCAGGGACACCATCACCATCACCATTAACTCGACCGCTGAGCAATAACTAGCATAACCCCT
TGGGGCCTCTAAACGGGTCTTGAGGGGTTTTTTGCTGAAAGGAGGAACTATATCCGGAT
Features (pLannotate 1.2.2; 17 found; start..end, strand, type, name):
     12..467     +  rep_origin     f1 ori (sequence partly withheld): f1 bacteriophage origin of replication; arrow indicates direction of (+) strand synthesis
    494..551     +  promoter       AmpR promoter (fragment): bla
    560..1375    -  CDS            KanR: aminoglycoside phosphotransferase; aph(3')-Ia; confers resistance to kanamycin in bacteria or G418 (Geneticin®) in eukaryotes
   1497..2085    +  rep_origin     ori: high-copy-number ColE1/pMB1/pBR322/pUC origin of replication
   2271..2413    -  misc_feature   bom: basis of mobility region from pBR322
   2515..2706    -  CDS            rop: Rop protein, which maintains plasmids at low copy number; rop
   2723..3103    +  CDS            YPB1_ECOLX: Protein predicted: Swiss-Prot protein existence level 4. From Escherichia coli.
   3175..3466    -  CDS            TcR (fragment): tetracycline efflux protein; tet; confers resistance to tetracycline
   3481..3502    -  protein_bind   CAP binding site: CAP binding activates transcription in the presence of cAMP. E. coli catabolite activator protein
   3515..4597    -  CDS            lacI: lac repressor; lacI; The lac repressor binds to the lac operator to inhibit transcription in E. coli. This inhibition can be relieved by adding lactose or isopropyl-β-D-thiogalactopyranoside (IPTG).
   4598..4675    -  promoter       lacI promoter: lacI
   4683..4962    -  CDS            TcR (fragment): tetracycline efflux protein; tet; confers resistance to tetracycline
   4984..5002    +  promoter       T7 promoter: promoter for bacteriophage T7 RNA polymerase
   5003..5027    +  protein_bind   lac operator: The lac repressor binds to the lac operator to inhibit transcription in E. coli. This inhibition can be relieved by adding lactose or isopropyl-β-D-thiogalactopyranoside (IPTG). lac repressor encoded by lacI
   5042..5064    +  RBS            RBS: efficient ribosome binding site from bacteriophage T7 gene 10 (Olins and Rangwala, 1989)
   5608..5625    +  CDS            6xHis: 6xHis affinity tag
   5648..5695    +  terminator     T7 terminator: transcription terminator for bacteriophage T7 RNA polymerase
