>Addgene plasmid #140387 | pJBL717 | addgene full sequence | sequence record 297932 | Addgene NGS Result
TAATACGACTCACTATAGGGGAATTGTGAGCGGATAACAATTCCCCTCTAGAAATAATTTTGTTTAACTT
TAAGAAGGAGATATACCATGACCAACTCGGCCTTGCCCAACGCTGCTTCCGACTCGGCAAGTTCCCCCCC
ATTTTTTCCTCGTCTGGAAGTAGAAACCTTTCCAGGGCATGGTATCCGTCGTCTTCAGCAGGTCGCGGTC
GCTGTGTTCTCCCAAGCCACGGAGGCTTGGGGTGTTACGCCCCTTCAATTTGCCGTATTACAAAAACTGG
TACATCTTCCAGGAATCGACCAGCGTACCTTGTCAATGGAAGTTGGTTTCGACAAATCTACGATCGGGGG
TGTCATTGACCGCCTGGAGGCACGTGGTCTTCTTTTACGTCAACACACCGCGAAAGATCGCCGTGTCCGC
TTGCTTTCCCTTACTCCAGAGGGACAGGCATTACTTGCAGACGCCGGTCCGTCAGTCCTTCAAGCACAAC
AACAGATGCTTGACCCTCTGAGTGAGACCGAGCGCGAACTGTTCACCCAGCTTATGCGTAAGGTTATCGA
ACATCACGAGCAGCTTGATCCAGAAGCGCAAACGCCCGCAGGAGAAAACCTGTATTTCCAGGGACACCAT
CACCATCACCATTAACTCGACCGCTGAGCAATAACTAGCATAACCCCTTGGGGCCTCTAAACGGGTCTTG
AGGGGTTTTTTGCTGAAAGGAGGAACTATATCCGGATTGGCGAATGGG
[124 nt withheld, positions 749-872]
C
[91 nt withheld, positions 874-964]
A
[49 nt withheld, positions 966-1014]
CCTTTGACGTTGGAGTCCACGTTCTTT
[37 nt withheld, positions 1042-1078]
ACCCTATCTCGGTCTATTCTTTTGATTTATAAGGGATTTTGCCGATTTCGGCCTATTGGTTAAAAAATGA
GCTGATTTAACAAAAATTTAACGCGAATTTTAACAAAATATTAACGCTTACAATTTAGGTGGCACTTTTC
GGGGAAATGTGCGCGGAACCCCTATTTGTTTATTTTTCTAAATACATTCAAATATGTATCCGCTCATGAA
TTAATTCTTAGAAAAACTCATCGAGCATCAAATGAAACTGCAATTTATTCATATCAGGATTATCAATACC
ATATTTTTGAAAAAGCCGTTTCTGTAATGAAGGAGAAAACTCACCGAGGCAGTTCCATAGGATGGCAAGA
TCCTGGTATCGGTCTGCGATTCCGACTCGTCCAACATCAATACAACCTATTAATTTCCCCTCGTCAAAAA
TAAGGTTATCAAGTGAGAAATCACCATGAGTGACGACTGAATCCGGTGAGAATGGCAAAAGTTTATGCAT
TTCTTTCCAGACTTGTTCAACAGGCCAGCCATTACGCTCGTCATCAAAATCACTCGCATCAACCAAACCG
TTATTCATTCGTGATTGCGCCTGAGCGAGACGAAATACGCGATCGCTGTTAAAAGGACAATTACAAACAG
GAATCGAATGCAACCGGCGCAGGAACACTGCCAGCGCATCAACAATATTTTCACCTGAATCAGGATATTC
TTCTAATACCTGGAATGCTGTTTTCCCGGGGATCGCAGTGGTGAGTAACCATGCATCATCAGGAGTACGG
ATAAAATGCTTGATGGTCGGAAGAGGCATAAATTCCGTCAGCCAGTTTAGTCTGACCATCTCATCTGTAA
CATCATTGGCAACGCTACCTTTGCCATGTTTCAGAAACAACTCTGGCGCATCGGGCTTCCCATACAATCG
ATAGATTGTCGCACCTGATTGCCCGACATTATCGCGAGCCCATTTATACCCATATAAATCAGCATCCATG
TTGGAATTTAATCGCGGCCTAGAGCAAGACGTTTCCCGTTGAATATGGCTCATAACACCCCTTGTATTAC
TGTTTATGTAAGCAGACAGTTTTATTGTTCATGACCAAAATCCCTTAACGTGAGTTTTCGTTCCACTGAG
CGTCAGACCCCGTAGAAAAGATCAAAGGATCTTCTTGAGATCCTTTTTTTCTGCGCGTAATCTGCTGCTT
GCAAACAAAAAAACCACCACTACCAGCGGTGGTTTGTTTGCCGGATCAAGAGCTACCAACTCTTTTTCCG
AAGGTAACTGGCTTCAGCAGAGCGCAGATACCAAATACTGTCCTTCTAGTGTAGCCGTAGTTAGGCCACC
ACTTCAAGAACTCTGTAGCACCGCCTACATACCTCGCTCTGCTAATCCTGTTACCAGTGGCTGCTGCCAG
TGGCGATAAGTCGTGTCTTACCGGGTTGGACTCAAGACGATAGTTACCGGATAAGGCGCAGCGGTCGGGC
TGAACGGGGGGTTCGTGCACACAGCCCAGCTTGGAGCGAACGACCTACACCGAACTGAGATACCTACAGC
GTGAGCTATGAGAAAGCGCCACGCTTCCCGAAGGGAGAAAGGCGGACAGGTATCCGGTAAGCGGCAGGGT
CGGAACAGGAGAGCGCACGAGGGAGCTTCCAGGGGGAAACGCCTGGTATCTTTATAGTCCTGTCGGGTTT
CGCCACCTCTGACTTGAGCGTCGATTTTTGTGATGCTCGTCAGGGGGGCGGAGCCTATGGAAAAACGCCA
GCAACGCGGCCTTTTTACGGTTCCTGGCCTTTTGCTGGCCTTTTGCTCACATGTTCTTTCCTGCGTTATC
CCCTGATTCTGTGGATAACCGTATTACCGCCTTTGAGTGAGCTGATACCGCTCGCCGCAGCCGAACGACC
GAGCGCAGCGAGTCAGTGAGCGAGGAAGCGGAAGAGCGCCTGATGCGGTATTTTCTCCTTACGCATCTGT
GCGGTATTTCACACCGCAATGGTGCACTCTCAGTACAATCTGCTCTGATGCCGCATAGTTAAGCCAGTAT
ACACTCCGCTATCGCTACGTGACTGGGTCATGGCTGCGCCCCGACACCCGCCAACACCCGCTGACGCGCC
CTGACGGGCTTGTCTGCTCCCGGCATCCGCTTACAGACAAGCTGTGACCGTCTCCGGGAGCTGCATGTGT
CAGAGGTTTTCACCGTCATCACCGAAACGCGCGAGGCAGCTGCGGTAAAGCTCATCAGCGTGGTCGTGAA
GCGATTCACAGATGTCTGCCTGTTCATCCGCGTCCAGCTCGTTGAGTTTCTCCAGAAGCGTTAATGTCTG
GCTTCTGATAAAGCGGGCCATGTTAAGGGCGGTTTTTTCCTGTTTGGTCACTGATGCCTCCGTGTAAGGG
GGATTTCTGTTCATGGGGGTAATGATACCGATGAAACGAGAGAGGATGCTCACGATACGGGTTACTGATG
ATGAACATGCCCGGTTACTGGAACGTTGTGAGGGTAAACAACTGGCGGTATGGATGCGGCGGGACCAGAG
AAAAATCACTCAGGGTCAATGCCAGCGCTTCGTTAATACAGATGTAGGTGTTCCACAGGGTAGCCAGCAG
CATCCTGCGATGCAGATCCGGAACATAATGGTGCAGGGCGCTGACTTCCGCGTTTCCAGACTTTACGAAA
CACGGAAACCGAAGACCATTCATGTTGTTGCTCAGGTCGCAGACGTTTTGCAGCAGCAGTCGCTTCACGT
TCGCTCGCGTATCGGTGATTCATTCTGCTAACCAGTAAGGCAACCCCGCCAGCCTAGCCGGGTCCTCAAC
GACAGGAGCACGATCATGCGCACCCGTGGGGCCGCCATGCCGGCGATAATGGCCTGCTTCTCGCCGAAAC
GTTTGGTGGCGGGACCAGTGACGAAGGCTTGAGCGAGGGCGTGCAAGATTCCGAATACCGCAAGCGACAG
GCCGATCATCGTCGCGCTCCAGCGAAAGTGGTCCTCGCCGAAAATGACCCAGAGCGCTGCCGGCACCTGT
CCTACGAGTTGCATGATAAAGAAGACAGTCATAAGTGCGGCGACGATAGTCATGCCCCGCGCCCACCGGA
AGGAGCTGACTGGGTTGAAGGCTCTCAAGGGCATCGGTCGAGATCCCGGTGCCTAATGAGTGAGCTAACT
TACATTAATTGCGTTGCGCTCACTGCCCGCTTTCCAGTCGGGAAACCTGTCGTGCCAGCTGCATTAATGA
ATCGGCCAACGCGCGGGGAGAGGCGGTTTGCGTATTGGGCGCCAGGGTGGTTTTTCTTTTCACCAGTGAG
ACGGGCAACAGCTGATTGCCCTTCACCGCCTGGCCCTGAGAGAGTTGCAGCAAGCGGTCCACGCTGGTTT
GCCCCAGCAGGCGAAAATCCTGTTTGATGGTGGTTAACGGCGGGATATAACATGAGCTGTCTTCGGTATC
GTCGTATCCCACTACCGAGATATCCGCACCAACGCGCAGCCCGGACTCGGTAATGGCGCGCATTGCGCCC
AGCGCCATCTGATCGTTGGCAACCAGCATCGCAGTGGGAACGATGCCCTCATTCAGCATTTGCATGGTTT
GTTGAAAACCGGACATGGCACTCCAGTCGCCTTCCCGTTCCGCTATCGGCTGAATTTGATTGCGAGTGAG
ATATTTATGCCAGCCAGCCAGACGCAGACGCGCCGAGACAGAACTTAATGGGCCCGCTAACAGCGCGATT
TGCTGGTGACCCAATGCGACCAGATGCTCCACGCCCAGTCGCGTACCGTCTTCATGGGAGAAAATAATAC
TGTTGATGGGTGTCTGGTCAGAGACATCAAGAAATAACGCCGGAACATTAGTGCAGGCAGCTTCCACAGC
AATGGCATCCTGGTCATCCAGCGGATAGTTAATGATCAGCCCACTGACGCGTTGCGCGAGAAGATTGTGC
ACCGCCGCTTTACAGGCTTCGACGCCGCTTCGTTCTACCATCGACACCACCACGCTGGCACCCAGTTGAT
CGGCGCGAGATTTAATCGCCGCGACAATTTGCGACGGCGCGTGCAGGGCCAGACTGGAGGTGGCAACGCC
AATCAGCAACGACTGTTTGCCCGCCAGTTGTTGTGCCACGCGGTTGGGAATGTAATTCAGCTCCGCCATC
GCCGCTTCCACTTTTTCCCGCGTTTTCGCAGAAACGTGGCTGGCCTGGTTCACCACGCGGGAAACGGTCT
GATAAGAGACACCGGCATACTCTGCGACATCGTATAACGTTACTGGTTTCACATTCACCACCCTGAATTG
ACTCTCTTCCGGGCGCTATCATGCCATACCGCGAAAGGTTTTGCGCCATTCGATGGTGTCCGGGATCTCG
ACGCTCTCCCTTATGCGACTCCTGCATTAGGAAGCAGCCCAGTAGTAGGTTGAGGCCGTTGAGCACCGCC
GCCGCAAGGAATGGTGCATGCAAGGAGATGGCGCCCAACAGTCCCCCGGCCACGGGGCCTGCCACCATAC
CCACGCCGAAACAAGCGCTCATGAGCCCGAAGTGGCGAGCCCGATCTTCCCCATCGGTGATGTCGGCGAT
ATAGGCGCCAGCAACCGCACCTGTGGCGCCGGTGATGCCGGCCACGATGCGTCCGGCGTAGAGGATCGAG
ATCTCGATCCCGCGAAAT
Features (pLannotate 1.2.2; 17 found; start..end, strand, type, name):
      1..19      +  promoter       T7 promoter: promoter for bacteriophage T7 RNA polymerase
     20..44      +  protein_bind   lac operator: The lac repressor binds to the lac operator to inhibit transcription in E. coli. This inhibition can be relieved by adding lactose or isopropyl-β-D-thiogalactopyranoside (IPTG). lac repressor encoded by lacI
     59..81      +  RBS            RBS: efficient ribosome binding site from bacteriophage T7 gene 10 (Olins and Rangwala, 1989)
    625..642     +  CDS            6xHis: 6xHis affinity tag
    665..712     +  terminator     T7 terminator: transcription terminator for bacteriophage T7 RNA polymerase
    749..1177    +  rep_origin     f1 ori (sequence partly withheld): f1 bacteriophage origin of replication; arrow indicates direction of (+) strand synthesis
   1230..1287    +  promoter       AmpR promoter (fragment): bla
   1296..2111    -  CDS            KanR: aminoglycoside phosphotransferase; aph(3')-Ia; confers resistance to kanamycin in bacteria or G418 (Geneticin®) in eukaryotes
   2233..2821    +  rep_origin     ori: high-copy-number ColE1/pMB1/pBR322/pUC origin of replication
   3007..3146    -  misc_feature   bom: basis of mobility region from pBR322
   3248..3439    -  CDS            rop: Rop protein, which maintains plasmids at low copy number; rop
   3456..3836    +  CDS            YPB1_ECOLX: Protein predicted: Swiss-Prot protein existence level 4. From Escherichia coli.
   3908..4199    -  CDS            TcR (fragment): tetracycline efflux protein; tet; confers resistance to tetracycline
   4214..4235    -  protein_bind   CAP binding site: CAP binding activates transcription in the presence of cAMP. E. coli catabolite activator protein
   4248..5330    -  CDS            lacI: lac repressor; lacI; The lac repressor binds to the lac operator to inhibit transcription in E. coli. This inhibition can be relieved by adding lactose or isopropyl-β-D-thiogalactopyranoside (IPTG).
   5331..5408    -  promoter       lacI promoter: lacI
   5416..5695    -  CDS            TcR (fragment): tetracycline efflux protein; tet; confers resistance to tetracycline
