[The description below was written by a language model from this plasmid's Addgene catalogue record and pLannotate feature annotations shown in this document.]
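Description:
pJBL717 is a bacterial expression plasmid built on the pET28c backbone for inducible production of the MobR protein in E. coli. It is selected with kanamycin through the aph(3')-Ia (KanR) gene and replicates from a ColE1/pMB1-type origin. The backbone also retains the pBR322-derived bom and rop regions, an f1 phage origin and some tetracycline-resistance gene fragments that are non-functional remnants. The catalogue lists it as high copy, although rop normally moderates copy number in pET-type vectors.

The expression cassette, assembled by Gibson cloning, consists of a T7 promoter immediately followed by a lac operator, the strong T7 gene 10 ribosome binding site, the MobR open reading frame, and a T7 terminator. MobR carries a C-terminal TEV protease site and 6xHis tag, allowing nickel-affinity purification and, in principle, tag removal by TEV cleavage. The automated annotation marks the His tag but does not label the MobR coding sequence or the TEV site. These lie in the unannotated stretch between the RBS and the tag. A plasmid-borne lacI gene with its own promoter supplies lac repressor, which binds the operator to keep transcription off until IPTG or lactose is added. Expression also requires a host that provides T7 RNA polymerase.

The record does not describe MobR's origin or function, but the associated publication concerns cell-free biosensors for water contaminants, which suggests that the plasmid is used to make purified MobR as a sensor component. The two sequence records (5,716 and 5,720 nt) show the same features in the same order and differ only in numbering start point and a few nucleotides.
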