Addgene plasmid #140387: pJBL717
Purpose: Expresses MobR protein under the control of T7-lacO promoter
Depositing lab: Julius Lucks. Depositing organization: Northwestern University. Publication: Cell-free biosensors for rapid detection of water contaminants. Jung JK, Alam KK, Verosloff MS, Capdevila DA, Desmau M, Clauer PR, Lee JW, Nguyen PQ, Pasten PA, Matiasek SJ, Gaillard JF, Giedroc DP, Collins JJ, Lucks JB. Nat Biotechnol. 2020 Jul 6. pii: 10.1038/s41587-020-0571-7. doi: 10.1038/s41587-020-0571-7. PubMed 32632301.
Backbone
  Vector backbone: pET28c
  Vector type: Bacterial Expression
Growth in bacteria
  Bacterial resistance: Kanamycin, 50 μg/mL
  Growth temperature: 37°C
  Growth strain: DH5alpha
  Copy number: High Copy
Gene/Insert
  Gene/Insert name: T7-lacO-MobR-T
  Tag / fusion protein: TEV-6XHis (C terminal on insert)
  Cloning method: Gibson Cloning
Terms and licenses: Academic/Nonprofit Terms; Industry Terms: Not Available to Industry
How to cite: pJBL717 was a gift from Julius Lucks (Addgene plasmid # 140387 ; http://n2t.net/addgene:140387 ; RRID:Addgene_140387)
